>Addgene plasmid #124928 | pTagGFP2-N SIN1 Na | addgene full sequence | sequence record 244696 | Addgene NGS Result
TTTTGCTCACATGTTCTTTCCTGCGTTATCCCCTGATTCTGTGGATAACCGTATTACCGCCATGCATTAG
TTATTAATAGTAATCAATTACGGGGTCATTAGTTCATAGCCCATATATGGAGTTCCGCGTTACATAACTT
ACGGTAAATGGCCCGCCTGGCTGACCGCCCAACGACCCCCGCCCATTGACGTCAATAATGACGTATGTTC
CCATAGTAACGCCAATAGGGACTTTCCATTGACGTCAATGGGTGGAGTATTTACGGTAAACTGCCCACTT
GGCAGTACATCAAGTGTATCATATGCCAAGTACGCCCCCTATTGACGTCAATGACGGTAAATGGCCCGCC
TGGCATTATGCCCAGTACATGACCTTATGGGACTTTCCTACTTGGCAGTACATCTACGTATTAGTCATCG
CTATTACCATGGTGATGCGGTTTTGGCAGTACATCAATGGGCGTGGATAGCGGTTTGACTCACGGGGATT
TCCAAGTCTCCACCCCATTGACGTCAATGGGAGTTTGTTTTGGCACCAAAATCAACGGGACTTTCCAAAA
TGTCGTAACAACTCCGCCCCATTGACGCAAATGGGCGGTAGGCGTGTACGGTGGGAGGTCTATATAAGCA
GAGCTGGTTTAGTGAACCGTCAGATCCGCTAGCGCTACCGGACTCAGATCTCGAGCTCAAGCTTGCCACC
ATGGCCTTCTTGGACAATCCAACTATCATTCTAGCTCATATTCGACAGTCACATGTGACCAGTGATGACA
CGGGAATGTGTGAGATGGTTCTCATTGATCATGATGTTGACCTAGAGAAGATTCATCCTCCTTCAATGCC
TGGAGACAGTGGGTCAGAAATTCAGGGAAGCAATGGTGAGACTCAGGGCTATGTATATGCCCAGGATCCA
CCGGTCGCCACCATGAGCGGGGGCGAGGAGCTGTTCGCCGGCATCGTGCCCGTGCTGATCGAGCTGGACG
GCGACGTGCACGGCCACAAGTTCAGCGTGCGCGGCGAGGGCGAGGGCGACGCCGACTACGGCAAGCTGGA
GATCAAGTTCATCTGCACCACCGGCAAGCTGCCCGTGCCCTGGCCCACCCTGGTGACCACCCTCTGCTAC
GGCATCCAGTGCTTCGCCCGCTACCCCGAGCACATGAAGATGAACGACTTCTTCAAGAGCGCCATGCCCG
AGGGCTACATCCAGGAGCGCACCATCCAGTTCCAGGACGACGGCAAGTACAAGACCCGCGGCGAGGTGAA
GTTCGAGGGCGACACCCTGGTGAACCGCATCGAGCTGAAGGGCAAGGACTTCAAGGAGGACGGCAACATC
CTGGGCCACAAGCTGGAGTACAGCTTCAACAGCCACAACGTGTACATCCGCCCCGACAAGGCCAACAACG
GCCTGGAGGCTAACTTCAAGACCCGCCACAACATCGAGGGCGGCGGCGTGCAGCTGGCCGACCACTACCA
GACCAACGTGCCCCTGGGCGACGGCCCCGTGCTGATCCCCATCAACCACTACCTGAGCACTCAGACCAAG
ATCAGCAAGGACCGCAACGAGGCCCGCGACCACATGGTGCTCCTGGAGTCCTTCAGCGCCTGCTGCCACA
CCCACGGCATGGACGAGCTGTACAGGTAAGCGGCCGCGACTCTAGATCATAATCAGCCATACCACATTTG
TAGAGGTTTTACTTGCTTTAAAAAACCTCCCACACCTCCCCCTGAACCTGAAACATAAAATGAATGCAAT
TGTTGTTGTTAACTTGTTTATTGCAGCTTATAATGGTTACAAATAAAGCAATAGCATCACAAATTTCACA
AATAAAGCATTTTTTTCACTGCATTCTAGTTGTGGTTTGTCCAAACTCATCAATGTATCTTAAGGCGTAA
ATTGTAAGCGTTAATATTTTGTTAAAATTCGCGTTAAATTTTTGTTAAATCAGCTCATTTTTTAACCAAT
AGGCCGAAATCGGCAAAATCCCTTATAAATCAAAAGAATAGACCGAGATAGGGT
[37 nt withheld, positions 2015-2051]
AAAGAACGTGGACTCCAACGTCAAAGG
[49 nt withheld, positions 2079-2127]
T
[91 nt withheld, positions 2129-2219]
G
[124 nt withheld, positions 2221-2344]
CAGGTGGCACTTTTCGGGGAAATGTGCGCGGAACCCCTATTTGTTTATTTTTCTAAATACATTCAAATAT
GTATCCGCTCATGAGACAATAACCCTGATAAATGCTTCAATAATATTGAAAAAGGAAGAGTCCTGAGGCG
GAAAGAACCAGCTGTGGAATGTGTGTCAGTTAGGGTGTGGAAAGTCCCCAGGCTCCCCAGCAGGCAGAAG
TATGCAAAGCATGCATCTCAATTAGTCAGCAACCATAGTCCCGCCCCTAACTCCGCCCATCCCGCCCCTA
ACTCCGCCCAGTTCCGCCCATTCTCCGCCCCATGGCTGACTAATTTTTTTTATTTATGCAGAGGCCGAGG
CCGCCTCGGCCTCTGAGCTATTCCAGAAGTAGTGAGGAGGCTTTTTTGGAGGCCTAGGCTTTTGCAAAGA
TCGATCAAGAGACAGGATGAGGATCGTTTCGCATGATTGAACAAGATGGATTGCACGCAGGTTCTCCGGC
CGCTTGGGTGGAGAGGCTATTCGGCTATGACTGGGCACAACAGACAATCGGCTGCTCTGATGCCGCCGTG
TTCCGGCTGTCAGCGCAGGGGCGCCCGGTTCTTTTTGTCAAGACCGACCTGTCCGGTGCCCTGAATGAAC
TGCAAGACGAGGCAGCGCGGCTATCGTGGCTGGCCACGACGGGCGTTCCTTGCGCAGCTGTGCTCGACGT
TGTCACTGAAGCGGGAAGGGACTGGCTGCTATTGGGCGAAGTGCCGGGGCAGGATCTCCTGTCATCTCAC
CTTGCTCCTGCCGAGAAAGTATCCATCATGGCTGATGCAATGCGGCGGCTGCATACGCTTGATCCGGCTA
CCTGCCCATTCGACCACCAAGCGAAACATCGCATCGAGCGAGCACGTACTCGGATGGAAGCCGGTCTTGT
CGATCAGGATGATCTGGACGAAGAGCATCAGGGGCTCGCGCCAGCCGAACTGTTCGCCAGGCTCAAGGCG
AGCATGCCCGACGGCGAGGATCTCGTCGTGACCCATGGCGATGCCTGCTTGCCGAATATCATGGTGGAAA
ATGGCCGCTTTTCTGGATTCATCGACTGTGGCCGGCTGGGTGTGGCGGACCGCTATCAGGACATAGCGTT
GGCTACCCGTGATATTGCTGAAGAGCTTGGCGGCGAATGGGCTGACCGCTTCCTCGTGCTTTACGGTATC
GCCGCTCCCGATTCGCAGCGCATCGCCTTCTATCGCCTTCTTGACGAGTTCTTCTGAGCGGGACTCTGGG
GTTCGAAATGACCGACCAAGCGACGCCCAACCTGCCATCACGAGATTTCGATTCCACCGCCGCCTTCTAT
GAAAGGTTGGGCTTCGGAATCGTTTTCCGGGACGCCGGCTGGATGATCCTCCAGCGCGGGGATCTCATGC
TGGAGTTCTTCGCCCACCCTAGGGGGAGGCTAACTGAAACACGGAAGGAGACAATACCGGAAGGAACCCG
CGCTATGACGGCAATAAAAAGACAGAATAAAACGCACGGTGTTGGGTCGTTTGTTCATAAACGCGGGGTT
CGGTCCCAGGGCTGGCACTCTGTCGATACCCCACCGAGACCCCATTGGGGCCAATACGCCCGCGTTTCTT
CCTTTTCCCCACCCCACCCCCCAAGTTCGGGTGAAGGCCCAGGGCTCGCAGCCAACGTCGGGGCGGCAGG
CCCTGCCATAGCCTCAGGTTACTCATATATACTTTAGATTGATTTAAAACTTCATTTTTAATTTAAAAGG
ATCTAGGTGAAGATCCTTTTTGATAATCTCATGACCAAAATCCCTTAACGTGAGTTTTCGTTCCACTGAG
CGTCAGACCCCGTAGAAAAGATCAAAGGATCTTCTTGAGATCCTTTTTTTCTGCGCGTAATCTGCTGCTT
GCAAACAAAAAAACCACCGCTACCAGCGGTGGTTTGTTTGCCGGATCAAGAGCTACCAACTCTTTTTCCG
AAGGTAACTGGCTTCAGCAGAGCGCAGATACCAAATACTGTTCTTCTAGTGTAGCCGTAGTTAGGCCACC
ACTTCAAGAACTCTGTAGCACCGCCTACATACCTCGCTCTGCTAATCCTGTTACCAGTGGCTGCTGCCAG
TGGCGATAAGTCGTGTCTTACCGGGTTGGACTCAAGACGATAGTTACCGGATAAGGCGCAGCGGTCGGGC
TGAACGGGGGGTTCGTGCACACAGCCCAGCTTGGAGCGAACGACCTACACCGAACTGAGATACCTACAGC
GTGAGCTATGAGAAAGCGCCACGCTTCCCGAAGGGAGAAAGGCGGACAGGTATCCGGTAAGCGGCAGGGT
CGGAACAGGAGAGCGCACGAGGGAGCTTCCAGGGGGAAACGCCTGGTATCTTTATAGTCCTGTCGGGTTT
CGCCACCTCTGACTTGAGCGTCGATTTTTGTGATGCTCGTCAGGGGGGCGGAGCCTATGGAAAAACGCCA
GCAACGCGGCCTTTTTACGGTTCCTGGCCTTTTGCTGGCC
Features (pLannotate 1.2.2; 16 found; start..end, strand, type, name):
      1..60      +  rep_origin     RSF ori (fragment): Plasmids containing the RSF 1030 origin of replication can be propagated in E. coli cells that contain additional plasmids with compatible origins.
    128..431     +  enhancer       CMV enhancer: human cytomegalovirus immediate early enhancer
    432..635     +  promoter       CMV promoter: human cytomegalovirus (CMV) immediate early promoter
    658..694     +  misc_feature   MCS (fragment): multiple cloning site
    701..904     +  CDS            MAPKAP1 (fragment): SIN1_HUMAN - Also known as MIP1, SIN1. Experimental evidence at protein level: Swiss-Prot protein existence level 1. Subunit of mTORC2, which regulates cell growth and survival in response to hormonal signals. mTORC2 is activated by growth factors, but, in contrast to mTORC1, seems to be nutrient-insensitive. mTORC2 seems to function upstream of Rho GTPases to regulate the actin cytoskeleton, probably by activating one or more Rho-type guanine nucleotide exchange factors. mTORC2 promotes the serum-induced formation of stress-fibers or F-actin. mTORC2 plays a critical role in AKT1 'Ser-473' pho
    923..1639    +  CDS            TagGFP2: monomeric green fluorescent protein, also known as mTagGFP mammalian codon-optimized
   1655..1738    +  CDS            large T antigen (fragment): large T antigen from SV40 (simian virus 40)
   1761..1882    +  polyA_signal   SV40 poly(A) signal: SV40 polyadenylation signal
   1916..2344    -  rep_origin     f1 ori (sequence partly withheld): f1 bacteriophage origin of replication; arrow indicates direction of (+) strand synthesis
   2371..2475    +  promoter       AmpR promoter: bla
   2544..2754    +  promoter       SV40 promoter: SV40 early promoter
   2797..3591    +  CDS            NeoR/KanR: aminoglycoside phosphotransferase from Tn5; aph(3')-II (or nptII); confers resistance to neomycin, kanamycin, and G418 (Geneticin®)
   3612..3764    +  CDS            ble (fragment): BLE_KLEPN - Experimental evidence at protein level: Swiss-Prot protein existence level 1. Binding protein with a strong affinity to the bleomycin family of antibiotics. Binds to CL990; an antimitotic-antibiotic compound. From Klebsiella pneumoniae.
   3823..3870    +  polyA_signal   HSV TK poly(A) signal: herpes simplex virus thymidine kinase polyadenylation signal (Cole and Stacy, 1985)
   3961..3977    -  polyA_signal   bGH poly(A) signal (fragment): bovine growth hormone polyadenylation signal
   4199..4787    +  rep_origin     ori: high-copy-number ColE1/pMB1/pBR322/pUC origin of replication
