[The description below was written by a language model from this plasmid's Addgene catalogue record and pLannotate feature annotations shown in this document.]
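Description:
pTagGFP2-N SIN1 Na is a mammalian expression plasmid built on the commercial pTagGFP2-N backbone and designed to produce an N-terminal fragment of human SIN1 (MAPKAP1) fused to a green fluorescent protein. The 4.8 kb plasmid is maintained at high copy in E. coli through a ColE1/pUC-type origin and also carries an f1 phage origin. A single NeoR/KanR (Tn5 aminoglycoside phosphotransferase) gene provides both selections. A bacterial bla-type promoter drives it for kanamycin resistance in E. coli, and the SV40 early promoter drives it for G418 selection of transfected mammalian cells, with an HSV TK polyadenylation signal downstream. The short RSF ori, ble, large T antigen and bGH poly(A) fragments in the automated annotation appear to be partial matches to backbone sequence rather than functional parts.

The expression cassette consists of the human CMV immediate early enhancer and promoter, a residual multiple cloning site, the MAPKAP1 fragment, the TagGFP2 coding sequence and an SV40 poly(A) signal. The insert was cloned between HindIII and BamHI sites, both retained. It encodes amino acids 1-68 of SIN1, which agrees with the roughly 200 nt annotated MAPKAP1 fragment. TagGFP2, a monomeric, mammalian codon-optimised green fluorescent protein, is supplied by the backbone and sits at the C terminus of the fragment.

SIN1 is a core subunit of mTORC2, the complex that contributes to AKT Ser473 phosphorylation. The plasmid comes from a study of how the scaffolding function of mLST8 supports mTORC2 assembly. A defined SIN1 truncation of this kind would typically be used for domain mapping of interactions within the complex, with GFP serving as a handle for detection, although the record itself states only that the plasmid is for expression of the fusion.
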