Addgene plasmid #124928: pTagGFP2-N SIN1 Na
Purpose: For expression of a.a. 1-68 of SIN1-GFP
Depositing lab: Jin Chen. Depositing organization: Vanderbilt University. Publication: Disruption of the Scaffolding Function of mLST8 Selectively Inhibits mTORC2 Assembly and Function and Suppresses mTORC2-Dependent Tumor Growth In Vivo. Hwang Y, Kim LC, Song W, Edwards DN, Cook RS, Chen J. Cancer Res. 2019 Jul 1;79(13):3178-3184. doi: 10.1158/0008-5472.CAN-18-3658. Epub 2019 May 13. PubMed 31085701.
Backbone
  Vector backbone: pTagGFP2-N
  Backbone manufacturer: Evrogen
  Vector type: Mammalian Expression
  Selectable markers: Neomycin (select with G418)
Growth in bacteria
  Bacterial resistance: Kanamycin, 50 μg/mL
  Growth temperature: 37°C
  Growth strain: DH5alpha
  Copy number: High Copy
Gene/Insert
  Gene/Insert name: MAPKAP1 (alt names: SIN1; mSIN1)
  Species: H. sapiens (human)
  Entrez Gene: MAPKAP1 (a.k.a. JC310, MIP1, SIN1, SIN1b, SIN1g)
  Tag / fusion protein: TagGFP2 (C terminal on backbone)
  Cloning method: Restriction Enzyme; 5′ cloning site HindIII (not destroyed); 3′ cloning site BamHI (not destroyed)
  Sequencing primers: 5′ CMV Forward; 3′ TagGFP-Rev, GCGCACGCTGAACTTGTGGC
Terms and licenses: Academic/Nonprofit Terms; Industry Terms: Not Available to Industry
How to cite: pTagGFP2-N SIN1 Na was a gift from Jin Chen (Addgene plasmid # 124928 ; http://n2t.net/addgene:124928 ; RRID:Addgene_124928)
